Addgene plasmid #82987: pDONR223_ETFB_WT_V5
Purpose: Gateway Donor vector containing ETFB, used as an over expression control for gene expression analysis. Part of the Target Accelerator Plasmid Collection.
Depositing lab: Jesse Boehm & Matthew Meyerson & David Root. Depositing organization: Broad Institute. Publication: High-throughput Phenotyping of Lung Cancer Somatic Mutations. Berger AH, Brooks AN, Wu X, Shrestha Y, Chouinard C, Piccioni F, Bagul M, Kamburov A, Imielinski M, Hogstrom L, Zhu C, Yang X, Pantel S, Sakai R, Watson J, Kaplan N, Campbell JD, Singh S, Root DE, Narayan R, Natoli T, Lahr DL, Tirosh I, Tamayo P, Getz G, Wong B, Doench J, Subramanian A, Golub TR, Meyerson M, Boehm JS. Cancer Cell. 2016 Aug 8;30(2):214-28. doi: 10.1016/j.ccell.2016.06.022. Epub 2016 Jul 28. PubMed 27478040.
Backbone
  Vector backbone: pDONR223
  Backbone manufacturer: Invitrogen
  Vector type: Gateway Entry vector
Growth in bacteria
  Bacterial resistance: Spectinomycin, 50 μg/mL
  Growth temperature: 37°C
  Growth strain: DH5alpha
  Copy number: High Copy
Gene/Insert
  Gene/Insert name: ETFB (alt name: NM_001985)
  Species: H. sapiens (human)
  Entrez Gene: ETFB (a.k.a. FP585, MADD)
  Promoter: None
  Cloning method: Gateway Cloning
  Sequencing primers: 5′ M13pUC-fwd; 3′ M13-Rev
Terms and licenses: Academic/Nonprofit Terms; Industry Terms: Not Available to Industry
Depositor comments: Open state: NO stop codon immediately follows insert
How to cite: pDONR223_ETFB_WT_V5 was a gift from Jesse Boehm & Matthew Meyerson & David Root (Addgene plasmid # 82987 ; http://n2t.net/addgene:82987 ; RRID:Addgene_82987)
