[The description below was written by a language model from this plasmid's Addgene catalogue record and pLannotate feature annotations shown in this document.]
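Description:
pDONR223_ETFB_WT_V5 is a Gateway entry clone built on the Invitrogen pDONR223 backbone, carrying the wild-type human ETFB open reading frame (reference transcript NM_001985). It is a small bacterial plasmid of about 3.6 kb, maintained at high copy in E. coli through a ColE1/pUC-type origin and selected with spectinomycin via the aadA aminoglycoside adenylyltransferase gene (SmR). That gene sits downstream of a class 1 integron Pc promoter fragment and a short gentamicin acetyltransferase remnant. Fragments of lacI and lacZα and the rrnB T1 and T2 terminators are backbone remnants, with the terminators helping to insulate the cloning region from read-through transcription.

The ETFB coding sequence, which spans the numbering origin of the circular record, encodes the beta subunit of the electron transfer flavoprotein. This protein passes electrons from mitochondrial dehydrogenases to the respiratory chain. The ORF is flanked on both sides by attL recombination sites. The automated annotation labels both as attL3, so it does not distinguish the two sites. There is no promoter driving the insert in this plasmid, only a T7 promoter beyond the downstream attL site, oriented toward the insert on the opposite strand. The construct is therefore a shuttle for LR Clonase transfer into destination vectors rather than an expression plasmid.

The ORF is in the "open" configuration, with no stop codon after the insert, which allows in-frame C-terminal fusion. No V5 feature is annotated, so the V5 in the name presumably refers to a tag supplied by the destination vector. As part of the Target Accelerator Plasmid Collection, it serves as an overexpression control in gene expression analyses.
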