Features (pLannotate 1.2.2; 12 found; start..end, strand, type, name):
    241..336     -  protein_bind   attL3: mutant version of attL; recombination site for the Gateway® LR reaction LR Clonase™
    355..373     -  promoter       T7 promoter: promoter for bacteriophage T7 RNA polymerase
    563..586     +  promoter       Pc promoter (fragment): intI1 (promoter lies within the coding sequence); class 1 integron promoter
    762..818     +  CDS            GmR (fragment): gentamycin acetyltransferase; aacC1; confers resistance to gentamycin
    825..1616    +  CDS            SmR: aminoglycoside adenylyltransferase (Murphy, 1985); aadA; confers resistance to spectinomycin and streptomycin
   1709..2297    +  rep_origin     ori: high-copy-number ColE1/pMB1/pBR322/pUC origin of replication
   2480..2572    +  CDS            lacI (fragment): lac repressor; lacI; The lac repressor binds to the lac operator to inhibit transcription in E. coli. This inhibition can be relieved by adding lactose or isopropyl-β-D-thiogalactopyranoside (IPTG).
   2627..2654    -  terminator     rrnB T2 terminator: transcription terminator T2 from the E. coli rrnB gene
   2786..2829    +  terminator     rrnB T1 terminator: Escherichia coli rrnB; transcription terminator T1 from the E. coli rrnB gene
   2876..2912    -  CDS            lacZα (fragment): LacZα fragment of β-galactosidase; lacZ fragment
   2929..3024    +  protein_bind   attL3: mutant version of attL; recombination site for the Gateway® LR reaction LR Clonase™
   3030..236     +  CDS            ETFB (across the origin): ETFB_HUMAN - Experimental evidence at protein level: Swiss-Prot protein existence level 1. Heterodimeric electron transfer flavoprotein that accepts electrons from several mitochondrial dehydrogenases, including acyl-CoA dehydrogenases, glutaryl-CoA and sarcosine dehydrogenase (PubMed:25416781, PubMed:15159392, PubMed:15975918). It transfers the electrons to the main mitochondrial respiratory chain via ETF- ubiquinone oxidoreductase (Probable). Required for normal mitochondrial fatty acid oxidation and normal amino acid metabolism (PubMed:12815589, PubMed:7912128). ETFB binds an AMP molecule t
>Addgene plasmid #82987 | pDONR223_ETFB_WT_V5 | addgene full sequence | sequence record 162911 | Addgene NGS result
TGCCAGCTGTGGTGACAGCTGACCTGAGGCTCAACGAGCCCCGCTACGCCACGCTGCCCAACATCATGAA
AGCCAAGAAGAAGAAGATCGAGGTGATCAAGCCTGGGGACCTGGGTGTGGACCTGACCTCCAAGCTCTCT
GTGATCAGTGTGGAGGACCCGCCCCAGCGCACGGCCGGCGTCAAGGTGGAGACCACTGAGGACCTGGTGG
CCAAGCTGAAGGAGATTGGGCGGATTTTGCCAACTTTCTTGTACAAAGTTGGCATTATAAGAAAGCATTG
CTTATCAATTTGTTGCAACGAACAGGTCACTATCAGTCAAAATAAAATCATTATTTGCCATCCAGCTGAT
ATCCCCTATAGTGAGTCGTATTACATGGTCATAGCTGTTTCCTGGCAGCTCTGGCCCGTGTCTCAAAATC
TCTGATGTTACATTGCACAAGATAAAAATATATCATCATGCCTCCTCTAGACCAGCCAGGACAGAAATGC
CTCGACTTCGCTGCTACCCAAGGTTGCCGGGTGACGCACACCGTGGAAACGGATGAAGGCACGAACCCAG
TGGACATAAGCCTGTTCGGTTCGTAAGCTGTAATGCAAGTAGCGTATGCGCTCACGCAACTGGTCCAGAA
CCTTGACCGAACGCAGCGGTGGTAACGGCGCAGTGGCGGTTTTCATGGCTTGTTATGACTGTTTTTTTGG
GGTACAGTCTATGCCTCGGGCATCCAAGCAGCAAGCGCGTTACGCCGTGGGTCGATGTTTGATGTTATGG
AGCAGCAACGATGTTACGCAGCAGGGCAGTCGCCCTAAAACAAAGTTAAACATTATGAGGGAAGCGGTGA
TCGCCGAAGTATCGACTCAACTATCAGAGGTAGTTGGCGTCATCGAGCGCCATCTCGAACCGACGTTGCT
GGCCGTACATTTGTACGGCTCCGCAGTGGATGGCGGCCTGAAGCCACACAGTGATATTGATTTGCTGGTT
ACGGTGACCGTAAGGCTTGATGAAACAACGCGGCGAGCTTTGATCAACGACCTTTTGGAAACTTCGGCTT
CCCCTGGAGAGAGCGAGATTCTCCGCGCTGTAGAAGTCACCATTGTTGTGCACGACGACATCATTCCGTG
GCGTTATCCAGCTAAGCGCGAACTGCAATTTGGAGAATGGCAGCGCAATGACATTCTTGCAGGTATCTTC
GAGCCAGCCACGATCGACATTGATCTGGCTATCTTGCTGACAAAAGCAAGAGAACATAGCGTTGCCTTGG
TAGGTCCAGCGGCGGAGGAACTCTTTGATCCGGTTCCTGAACAGGATCTATTTGAGGCGCTAAATGAAAC
CTTAACGCTATGGAACTCGCCGCCCGACTGGGCTGGCGATGAGCGAAATGTAGTGCTTACGTTGTCCCGC
ATTTGGTACAGCGCAGTAACCGGCAAAATCGCGCCGAAGGATGTCGCTGCCGACTGGGCAATGGAGCGCC
TGCCGGCCCAGTATCAGCCCGTCATACTTGAAGCTAGACAGGCTTATCTTGGACAAGAAGAAGATCGCTT
GGCCTCGCGCGCAGATCAGTTGGAAGAATTTGTCCACTACGTGAAAGGCGAGATCACCAAGGTAGTCGGC
AAATAACCCTCGAGCCACCCATGACCAAAATCCCTTAACGTGAGTTACGCGTCGTTCCACTGAGCGTCAG
ACCCCGTAGAAAAGATCAAAGGATCTTCTTGAGATCCTTTTTTTCTGCGCGTAATCTGCTGCTTGCAAAC
AAAAAAACCACCGCTACCAGCGGTGGTTTGTTTGCCGGATCAAGAGCTACCAACTCTTTTTCCGAAGGTA
ACTGGCTTCAGCAGAGCGCAGATACCAAATACTGTTCTTCTAGTGTAGCCGTAGTTAGGCCACCACTTCA
AGAACTCTGTAGCACCGCCTACATACCTCGCTCTGCTAATCCTGTTACCAGTGGCTGCTGCCAGTGGCGA
TAAGTCGTGTCTTACCGGGTTGGACTCAAGACGATAGTTACCGGATAAGGCGCAGCGGTCGGGCTGAACG
GGGGGTTCGTGCACACAGCCCAGCTTGGAGCGAACGACCTACACCGAACTGAGATACCTACAGCGTGAGC
TATGAGAAAGCGCCACGCTTCCCGAAGGGAGAAAGGCGGACAGGTATCCGGTAAGCGGCAGGGTCGGAAC
AGGAGAGCGCACGAGGGAGCTTCCAGGGGGAAACGCCTGGTATCTTTATAGTCCTGTCGGGTTTCGCCAC
CTCTGACTTGAGCGTCGATTTTTGTGATGCTCGTCAGGGGGGCGGAGCCTATGGAAAAACGCCAGCAACG
CGGCCTTTTTACGGTTCCTGGCCTTTTGCTGGCCTTTTGCTCACATGTTCTTTCCTGCGTTATCCCCTGA
TTCTGTGGATAACCGTATTACCGCCTTTGAGTGAGCTGATACCGCTCGCCGCAGCCGAACGACCGAGCGC
AGCGAGTCAGTGAGCGAGGAAGCGGAAGAGCGCCCAATACGCAAACCGCCTCTCCCCGCGCGTTGGCCGA
TTCATTAATGCAGCTGGCACGACAGGTTTCCCGACTGGAAAGCGGGCAGTGAGCGCAACGCAATTAATAC
GCGTACCGCTAGCCAGGAAGAGTTTGTAGAAACGCAAAAAGGCCATCCGTCAGGATGGCCTTCTGCTTAG
TTTGATGCCTGGCAGTTTATGGCGGGCGTCCTGCCCGCCACCCTCCGGGCCGTTGCTTCACAACGTTCAA
ATCCGCTCCCGGCGGATTTGTCCTACTCAGGAGAGCGTTCACCGACAAACAACAGATAAAACGAAAGGCC
CAGTCTTCCGACTGAGCCTTTCGTTTTATTTGATGCCTGGCAGTTCCCTACTCTCGCGTTAACGCTAGCA
TGGATGTTTTCCCAGTCACGACGTTGTAAAACGACGGCCAGTCTTAAGCTCGGGCCCCAAATAATGATTT
TATTTTGACTGATAGTGACCTGTTCGTTGCAACAAATTGATGAGCAATGCTTTTTTATAATGCCAACTTT
GTACAAAAAAGTTGGCACCATGGCGGAGCTGCGCGTGCTCGTAGCTGTCAAGAGGGTCATCGACTACGCC
GTGAAGATCCGAGTGAAGCCTGACAGGACCGGTGTGGTCACGGATGGTGTGAAGCACTCCATGAACCCCT
TCTGTGAGATCGCGGTGGAGGAGGCTGTGCGGCTCAAGGAGAAGAAGCTGGTGAAGGAGGTCATCGCCGT
CAGCTGTGGGCCTGCACAGTGCCAGGAGACGATTCGTACCGCCCTGGCCATGGGTGCAGACCGAGGTATC
CACGTGGAGGTGCCCCCAGCAGAAGCAGAACGCTTGGGTCCCCTGCAGGTGGCTCGGGTCCTGGCCAAGC
TGGCAGAGAAGGAGAAGGTGGACCTGGTGCTGCTGGGCAAACAGGCCATCGATGATGACTGTAACCAGAC
AGGGCAGATGACAGCTGGATTTCTTGACTGGCCACAGGGCACATTCGCCTCCCAGGTGACGCTGGAGGGG
GACAAGTTGAAAGTGGAGCGGGAGATCGATGGGGGCCTGGAGACCCTGCGCCTGAAGC
