>Addgene plasmid #82987 | pDONR223_ETFB_WT_V5 | depositor partial sequence | sequence record 157713 | Insert sequence
ATGGCGGAGCTGCGCGTGCTCGTAGCTGTCAAGAGGGTCATCGACTACGCCGTGAAGATCCGAGTGAAGC
CTGACAGGACCGGTGTGGTCACGGATGGTGTGAAGCACTCCATGAACCCCTTCTGTGAGATCGCGGTGGA
GGAGGCTGTGCGGCTCAAGGAGAAGAAGCTGGTGAAGGAGGTCATCGCCGTCAGCTGTGGGCCTGCACAG
TGCCAGGAGACGATTCGTACCGCCCTGGCCATGGGTGCAGACCGAGGTATCCACGTGGAGGTGCCCCCAG
CAGAAGCAGAACGCTTGGGTCCCCTGCAGGTGGCTCGGGTCCTGGCCAAGCTGGCAGAGAAGGAGAAGGT
GGACCTGGTGCTGCTGGGCAAACAGGCCATCGATGATGACTGTAACCAGACAGGGCAGATGACAGCTGGA
TTTCTTGACTGGCCACAGGGCACATTCGCCTCCCAGGTGACGCTGGAGGGGGACAAGTTGAAAGTGGAGC
GGGAGATCGATGGGGGCCTGGAGACCCTGCGCCTGAAGCTGCCAGCTGTGGTGACAGCTGACCTGAGGCT
CAACGAGCCCCGCTACGCCACGCTGCCCAACATCATGAAAGCCAAGAAGAAGAAGATCGAGGTGATCAAG
CCTGGGGACCTGGGTGTGGACCTGACCTCCAAGCTCTCTGTGATCAGTGTGGAGGACCCGCCCCAGCGCA
CGGCCGGCGTCAAGGTGGAGACCACTGAGGACCTGGTGGCCAAGCTGAAGGAGATTGGGCGGATTTGA
